Addgene plasmid #141664: TFORF0694
Purpose: Lentiviral vector for overexpressing transcription factor ORFs with unique 24-bp barcodes. Barcodes facilitate identification of transcription factors in pooled screens.
Depositing lab: Feng Zhang. Depositing organization: Broad Institute. Publication: A transcription factor atlas of directed differentiation. Joung J, Ma S, Tay T, Geiger-Schuller KR, Kirchgatterer PC, Verdine VK, Guo B, Arias-Garcia MA, Allen WE, Singh A, Kuksenko O, Abudayyeh OO, Gootenberg JS, Fu Z, Macrae RK, Buenrostro JD, Regev A, Zhang F. Cell. 2023 Jan 5;186(1):209-229.e26. doi: 10.1016/j.cell.2022.11.026. PubMed 36608654.
Backbone
  Vector backbone: pLX_TRC317
  Backbone manufacturer: Broad Institute Genetic Perturbation Platform
  Backbone size w/o insert (bp): 8264
  Vector type: Mammalian Expression, Lentiviral
  Selectable markers: Puromycin
Growth in bacteria
  Bacterial resistance: Ampicillin, 100 μg/mL
  Growth temperature: 37°C
  Growth strain: NEB Stable
  Copy number: High Copy
Gene/Insert
  Gene/Insert name: HNF4A
  Species: H. sapiens (human)
  Insert size (bp): 1460
  Entrez Gene: HNF4A (a.k.a. FRTS4, HNF4, HNF4a7, HNF4a8, HNF4a9, HNF4alpha, MODY, MODY1, NR2A1, NR2A21, TCF, TCF-14, TCF14)
  Promoter: EF1a
  Cloning method: Unknown
  Sequencing primers: 5′ GGGTGGAGACTGAAGTTAGGCCAG; 3′ CACATAGCGTAAAAGGAGCAACATAG
Terms and licenses: Academic/Nonprofit Terms; Industry Terms: Not Available to Industry
Depositor comments: NM_175914,ENST00000316673 . The transcription factor ORF portion of this plasmid was synthesized by Genewiz. Please test multiple small colonies in case of plasmid recombination. To make this collection available in a timely manner, a portion of this collection was not fully sequenced by Addgene. If an Addgene verified full plasmid sequence is not available, please contact us prior to placing an order to request the full sequence.
How to cite: TFORF0694 was a gift from Feng Zhang (Addgene plasmid # 141664 ; http://n2t.net/addgene:141664 ; RRID:Addgene_141664)
