[The description below was written by a language model from this plasmid's Addgene catalogue record and pLannotate feature annotations shown in this document.]
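Description:
TFORF0694 is a lentiviral mammalian expression plasmid built on the pLX_TRC317 backbone. It carries the human transcription factor HNF4A as one member of a barcoded transcription factor ORF collection. In bacteria it is maintained through a high-copy ColE1/pUC-type origin and selected with ampicillin via the bla gene. An f1 origin and remnants of a lac/lacZα cloning region with T3 and T7 promoters also sit in the backbone. The depositor notes that recombination can occur, which is a familiar issue with LTR-containing plasmids.

The viral portion has a third-generation, self-inactivating layout. An RSV promoter drives a truncated HIV-1 5' LTR, followed by the Ψ packaging signal with a short gag fragment, the Rev response element, a cPPT/CTS and a ΔU3 3' LTR, with an SV40 polyadenylation signal downstream. Two expression units lie between the LTRs. In the first, an SV40 early promoter/origin drives puromycin N-acetyltransferase, allowing selection of transduced cells. In the second, the constitutive EF-1α promoter drives the synthesized HNF4A ORF, which is followed by a WPRE to enhance transcript stability and expression. HNF4A encodes a transcriptional regulator of hepatic gene expression, and the annotation matches most of the recorded 1460 bp insert.

According to the record, each ORF in the collection is paired with a unique 24-bp barcode, although the barcode is not annotated in the feature table. A short U6 promoter fragment detected just after the ORF is probably residual backbone sequence rather than a functional unit. The construct is intended for HNF4A overexpression after lentiviral transduction. The barcodes identify which factor each cell received in pooled screens, such as directed differentiation studies.
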