Features (pLannotate 1.2.2; 31 found; start..end, strand, type, name):
      5..231     +  promoter       RSV promoter: Rous sarcoma virus enhancer/promoter
    232..412     +  LTR            5' LTR (truncated): truncated 5' long terminal repeat (LTR) from HIV-1
    459..584     +  misc_feature   HIV-1 Ψ: packaging signal of human immunodeficiency virus type 1
    568..931     +  CDS            HIV-1 gag (fragment): gag protein from human immunodeficiency virus 1; gag
   1077..1310    +  misc_feature   RRE: The Rev response element (RRE) of HIV-1 allows for Rev-dependent mRNA export from the nucleus to the cytoplasm.
   1687..1713    +  CDS            Rev (fragment): human immunodeficiency virus 1 (HIV-1) Rev protein; rev; enhances nuclear export of unspliced and incompletely spliced viral mRNAs
   1720..1743    +  promoter       SV40 promoter (fragment): SV40 early promoter
   1744..1815    +  promoter       SV40 promoter (fragment): SV40 enhancer and early promoter
   1839..1974    +  rep_origin     SV40 ori: SV40 origin of replication
   2020..2616    +  CDS            PuroR (fragment): puromycin N-acetyltransferase; pac from Streptomyces; confers resistance to puromycin
   2665..2782    +  misc_feature   cPPT/CTS: central polypurine tract and central termination sequence of HIV-1
   2847..2913    +  CDS            small t antigen (fragment): SV40 (simian virus 40) small t antigen
   2920..4098    +  promoter       EF-1α promoter: strong constitutive promoter for human elongation factor EF-1α
   4163..5470    +  CDS            HNF4A (fragment): HNF4A_HUMAN - Also known as HNF4, NR2A1, TCF14. Experimental evidence at protein level: Swiss-Prot protein existence level 1. Transcriptional regulator which controls the expression of hepatic genes during the transition of endodermal cells to hepatic progenitor cells, facilitating the recruitment of RNA pol II to the promoters of target genes (PubMed:30597922). Activates the transcription of CYP2C38 (By similarity). Represses the CLOCK- ARNTL/BMAL1 transcriptional activity and is essential for circadian rhythm maintenance and period regulation in the liver and colon cells (PubMed:30530698). F
   5486..5539    +  promoter       U6 promoter (fragment): RNA polymerase III promoter for human U6 snRNA
   5581..6169    +  misc_feature   WPRE: woodchuck hepatitis virus posttranscriptional regulatory element
   6220..6239    +  misc_feature   cPPT/CTS (fragment): central polypurine tract and central termination sequence of HIV-1
   6241..6474    +  LTR            3' LTR (ΔU3): self-inactivating 3' long terminal repeat (LTR) from HIV-1
   6552..6673    +  polyA_signal   SV40 poly(A) signal: SV40 polyadenylation signal
   6713..6848    +  rep_origin     SV40 ori: SV40 origin of replication
   6869..6887    -  promoter       T7 promoter: promoter for bacteriophage T7 RNA polymerase
   6895..7050    +  CDS            lacZα (fragment): LacZα fragment of β-galactosidase; lacZ fragment
   7055..7483    +  rep_origin     f1 ori (sequence partly withheld): f1 bacteriophage origin of replication; arrow indicates direction of (+) strand synthesis
   7536..7640    +  promoter       AmpR promoter: bla
   7641..8501    +  CDS            AmpR: β-lactamase; bla; confers resistance to ampicillin, carbenicillin, and related antibiotics
   8672..9260    +  rep_origin     ori: high-copy-number ColE1/pMB1/pBR322/pUC origin of replication
   9443..9535    +  CDS            lacI (fragment): lac repressor; lacI; The lac repressor binds to the lac operator to inhibit transcription in E. coli. This inhibition can be relieved by adding lactose or isopropyl-β-D-thiogalactopyranoside (IPTG).
   9548..9569    +  protein_bind   CAP binding site: CAP binding activates transcription in the presence of cAMP. E. coli catabolite activator protein
   9584..9614    +  promoter       lac promoter: promoter for the E. coli lac operon
   9622..9638    +  protein_bind   lac operator: The lac repressor binds to the lac operator to inhibit transcription in E. coli. This inhibition can be relieved by adding lactose or isopropyl-β-D-thiogalactopyranoside (IPTG). lac repressor encoded by lacI
   9683..9701    +  promoter       T3 promoter: promoter for bacteriophage T3 RNA polymerase
>Addgene plasmid #141664 | TFORF0694 | addgene full sequence | sequence record 397916 | Addgene NGS Result
TTAATGTAGTCTTATGCAATACTCTTGTAGTCTTGCAACATGGTAACGATGAGTTAGCAACATGCCTTAC
AAGGAGAGAAAAAGCACCGTGCATGCCGATTGGTGGAAGTAAGGTGGTACGATCGTGCCTTATTAGGAAG
GCAACAGACGGGTCTGACATGGATTGGACGAACCACTGAATTGCCGCATTGCAGAGATATTGTATTTAAG
TGCCTAGCTCGATACATAAACGGGTCTCTCTGGTTAGACCAGATCTGAGCCTGGGAGCTCTCTGGCTAAC
TAGGGAACCCACTGCTTAAGCCTCAATAAAGCTTGCCTTGAGTGCTTCAAGTAGTGTGTGCCCGTCTGTT
GTGTGACTCTGGTAACTAGAGATCCCTCAGACCCTTTTAGTCAGTGTGGAAAATCTCTAGCAGTGGCGCC
CGAACAGGGACTTGAAAGCGAAAGGGAAACCAGAGGAGCTCTCTCGACGCAGGACTCGGCTTGCTGAAGC
GCGCACGGCAAGAGGCGAGGGGCGGCGACTGGTGAGTACGCCAAAAATTTTGACTAGCGGAGGCTAGAAG
GAGAGAGATGGGTGCGAGAGCGTCAGTATTAAGCGGGGGAGAATTAGATCGCGATGGGAAAAAATTCGGT
TAAGGCCAGGGGGAAAGAAAAAATATAAATTAAAACATATAGTATGGGCAAGCAGGGAGCTAGAACGATT
CGCAGTTAATCCTGGCCTGTTAGAAACATCAGAAGGCTGTAGACAAATACTGGGACAGCTACAACCATCC
CTTCAGACAGGATCAGAAGAACTTAGATCATTATATAATACAGTAGCAACCCTCTATTGTGTGCATCAAA
GGATAGAGATAAAAGACACCAAGGAAGCTTTAGACAAGATAGAGGAAGAGCAAAACAAAAGTAAGACCAC
CGCACAGCAAGCGGCCGCTGATCTTCAGACCTGGAGGAGGAGATATGAGGGACAATTGGAGAAGTGAATT
ATATAAATATAAAGTAGTAAAAATTGAACCATTAGGAGTAGCACCCACCAAGGCAAAGAGAAGAGTGGTG
CAGAGAGAAAAAAGAGCAGTGGGAATAGGAGCTTTGTTCCTTGGGTTCTTGGGAGCAGCAGGAAGCACTA
TGGGCGCAGCGTCAATGACGCTGACGGTACAGGCCAGACAATTATTGTCTGGTATAGTGCAGCAGCAGAA
CAATTTGCTGAGGGCTATTGAGGCGCAACAGCATCTGTTGCAACTCACAGTCTGGGGCATCAAGCAGCTC
CAGGCAAGAATCCTGGCTGTGGAAAGATACCTAAAGGATCAACAGCTCCTGGGGATTTGGGGTTGCTCTG
GAAAACTCATTTGCACCACTGCTGTGCCTTGGAATGCTAGTTGGAGTAATAAATCTCTGGAACAGATTTG
GAATCACACGACCTGGATGGAGTGGGACAGAGAAATTAACAATTACACAAGCTTAATACACTCCTTAATT
GAAGAATCGCAAAACCAGCAAGAAAAGAATGAACAAGAATTATTGGAATTAGATAAATGGGCAAGTTTGT
GGAATTGGTTTAACATAACAAATTGGCTGTGGTATATAAAATTATTCATAATGATAGTAGGAGGCTTGGT
AGGTTTAAGAATAGTTTTTGCTGTACTTTCTATAGTGAATAGAGTTAGGCAGGGATATTCACCATTATCG
TTTCAGACCCACCTCCCAACCCCGAGGGGACCCATGCATTGCATCTCAATTAGTCAGCAACCAGGTGTGG
AAAGTCCCCAGGCTCCCCAGCAGGCAGAAGTATGCAAAGCATGCGTCTCAATTAGTCAGCAACCATAGTC
CCGCCCCTAACTCCGCCCATCCCGCCCCTAACTCCGCCCAGTTCCGCCCATTCTCCGCCCCATGGCTGAC
TAATTTTTTTTATTTATGCAGAGGCCGAGGCCGCCTCGGCCTCTGAGCTATTCCAGAAGTAGTGAGGAGG
CTTTTTTGGAGGCCTAGGCTTTTGCAAAAAGCTTTCTAGAGGTACCACCGGAGCTTACCATGACCGAGTA
CAAGCCCACGGTGCGCCTCGCCACCCGCGACGACGTCCCCAGGGCCGTACGCACCCTCGCCGCCGCGTTC
GCCGACTACCCCGCCACGCGCCACACCGTCGATCCGGACCGCCACATCGAGCGGGTCACCGAGCTGCAAG
AACTCTTCCTCACGCGCGTCGGGCTCGACATCGGCAAGGTGTGGGTCGCGGACGACGGCGCCGCCGTGGC
GGTCTGGACCACGCCGGAGAGCGTCGAAGCGGGGGCGGTGTTCGCCGAGATCGGCCCGCGCATGGCCGAG
TTGAGCGGTTCCCGGCTGGCCGCGCAGCAACAGATGGAAGGCCTCCTGGCGCCGCACCGGCCCAAGGAGC
CCGCGTGGTTCCTGGCCACCGTCGGCGTCTCGCCCGACCACCAGGGCAAGGGTCTGGGCAGCGCCGTCGT
GCTCCCCGGAGTGGAGGCGGCCGAGCGCGCCGGGGTGCCCGCCTTCCTGGAGACCTCCGCGCCCCGCAAC
CTCCCCTTCTACGAGCGGCTCGGCTTCACCGTCACCGCCGACGTCGAGGTGCCCGAAGGACCGCGCACCT
GGTGCATGACCCGCAAGCCCGGTGCCAGTTAACGAATTCTAGATCTTGAGACAAATGGCAGTATTCATCC
ACAATTTTAAAAGAAAAGGGGGGATTGGGGGGTACAGTGCAGGGGAAAGAATAGTAGACATAATAGCAAC
AGACATACAAACTAAAGAATTACAAAAACAAATTACAAAAATTCAAAATTTTCGGGTTTATTACAGGGAC
AGCAGAGATCCACTTTGGCGCCGGCTCGAGGCCTGCAGGTGCAAAGATGGATAAAGTTTTAAACAGAGAG
GAATCTTTGCAGCTAATGGACCTTCTAGGTCTTGAAAGGAGTGGGAATTGGCTCCGGTGCCCGTCAGTGG
GCAGAGCGCACATCGCCCACAGTCCCCGAGAAGTTGGGGGGAGGGGTCGGCAATTGAACCGGTGCCTAGA
GAAGGTGGCGCGGGGTAAACTGGGAAAGTGATGTCGTGTACTGGCTCCGCCTTTTTCCCGAGGGTGGGGG
AGAACCGTATATAAGTGCAGTAGTCGCCGTGAACGTTCTTTTTCGCAACGGGTTTGCCGCCAGAACACAG
GTAAGTGCCGTGTGTGGTTCCCGCGGGCCTGGCCTCTTTACGGGTTATGGCCCTTGCGTGCCTTGAATTA
CTTCCACCTGGCTGCAGTACGTGATTCTTGATCCCGAGCTTCGGGTTGGAAGTGGGTGGGAGAGTTCGAG
GCCTTGCGCTTAAGGAGCCCCTTCGCCTCGTGCTTGAGTTGAGGCCTGGCCTGGGCGCTGGGGCCGCCGC
GTGCGAATCTGGTGGCACCTTCGCGCCTGTCTCGCTGCTTTCGATAAGTCTCTAGCCATTTAAAATTTTT
GATGACCTGCTGCGACGCTTTTTTTCTGGCAAGATAGTCTTGTAAATGCGGGCCAAGATCTGCACACTGG
TATTTCGGTTTTTGGGGCCGCGGGCGGCGACGGGGCCCGTGCGTCCCAGCGCACATGTTCGGCGAGGCGG
GGCCTGCGAGCGCGGCCACCGAGAATCGGACGGGGGTAGTCTCAAGCTGGCCGGCCTGCTCTGGTGCCTG
GCCTCGCGCCGCCGTGTATCGCCCCGCCCTGGGCGGCAAGGCTGGCCCGGTCGGCACCAGTTGCGTGAGC
GGAAAGATGGCCGCTTCCCGGCCCTGCTGCAGGGAGCTCAAAATGGAGGACGCGGCGCTCGGGAGAGCGG
GCGGGTGAGTCACCCACACAAAGGAAAAGGGCCTTTCCGTCCTCAGCCGTCGCTTCATGTGACTCCACGG
AGTACCGGGCGCCGTCCAGGCACCTCGATTAGTTCTCGAGCTTTTGGAGTACGTCGTCTTTAGGTTGGGG
GGAGGGGTTTTATGCGATGGAGTTTCCCCACACTGAGTGGGTGGAGACTGAAGTTAGGCCAGCTTGGCAC
TTGATGTAATTCTCCTTGGAATTTGCCCTTTTTGAGTTTGGATCTTGGTTCATTCTCAAGCCTCAGACAG
TGGTTCAAAGTTTTTTTCTTCCATTTCAGGTGTCGTGAGGCTAGCACCGCCACCATGGTCAGCGTGAACG
CGCCCCTCGGGGCTCCAGTGGAGAGTTCTTACGACACGTCCCCATCAGAAGGCACCAACCTCAACGCGCC
CAACAGCCTGGGTGTCAGCGCCCTGTGTGCCATCTGCGGGGACCGGGCCACGGGCAAACACTACGGTGCC
TCGAGCTGTGACGGCTGCAAGGGCTTCTTCCGGAGGAGCGTGCGGAAGAACCACATGTACTCCTGCAGAT
TTAGCCGGCAGTGCGTGGTGGACAAAGACAAGAGGAACCAGTGCCGCTACTGCAGGCTCAAGAAATGCTT
CCGGGCTGGCATGAAGAAGGAAGCCGTCCAGAATGAGCGGGACCGGATCAGCACTCGAAGGTCAAGCTAT
GAGGACAGCAGCCTGCCCTCCATCAATGCGCTCCTGCAGGCGGAGGTCCTGTCCCGACAGATCACCTCCC
CCGTCTCCGGGATCAACGGCGACATTCGGGCGAAGAAGATTGCCAGCATCGCAGATGTGTGTGAGTCCAT
GAAGGAGCAGCTGCTGGTTCTCGTTGAGTGGGCCAAGTACATCCCAGCTTTCTGCGAGCTCCCCCTGGAC
GACCAGGTGGCCCTGCTCAGAGCCCATGCTGGCGAGCACCTGCTGCTCGGAGCCACCAAGAGATCCATGG
TGTTCAAGGACGTGCTGCTCCTAGGCAATGACTACATTGTCCCTCGGCACTGCCCGGAGCTGGCGGAGAT
GAGCCGGGTGTCCATACGCATCCTTGACGAGCTGGTGCTGCCCTTCCAGGAGCTGCAGATCGATGACAAT
GAGTATGCCTACCTCAAAGCCATCATCTTCTTTGACCCAGATGCCAAGGGGCTGAGCGATCCAGGGAAGA
TCAAGCGGCTGCGTTCCCAGGTGCAGGTGAGCTTGGAGGACTACATCAACGACCGCCAGTATGACTCGCG
TGGCCGCTTTGGAGAGCTGCTGCTGCTGCTGCCCACCTTGCAGAGCATCACCTGGCAGATGATCGAGCAG
ATCCAGTTCATCAAGCTCTTCGGCATGGCCAAGATTGACAACCTGTTGCAGGAGATGCTGCTGGGAGGGT
CCCCCAGCGATGCACCCCATGCCCACCACCCCCTGCACCCTCACCTGATGCAGGAACATATGGGAACCAA
CGTCATCGTTGCCAACACAATGCCCACTCACCTCAGCAACGGACAGATGTGTGAGTGGCCCCGACCCAGG
GGACAGGCAGCCACCCCTGAGACCCCACAGCCCTCACCGCCAGGTGGCTCAGGGTCTGAGCCCTATAAGC
TCCTGCCGGGAGCCGTCGCCACAATCGTCAAGCCCCTCTCTGCCATCCCCCAGCCGACCATCACCAAGCA
GGAAGTTATCTAGTAATGAACTAGTCCGTAACTTGAAAGTATTTCGATTTCTTGGCTTTATATATCTTGT
GGAAAGGACGAACATCCATCTGTCAATTAGGAGCTACGCGTTAAGTCGACAATCAACCTCTGGATTACAA
AATTTGTGAAAGATTGACTGGTATTCTTAACTATGTTGCTCCTTTTACGCTATGTGGATACGCTGCTTTA
ATGCCTTTGTATCATGCTATTGCTTCCCGTATGGCTTTCATTTTCTCCTCCTTGTATAAATCCTGGTTGC
TGTCTCTTTATGAGGAGTTGTGGCCCGTTGTCAGGCAACGTGGCGTGGTGTGCACTGTGTTTGCTGACGC
AACCCCCACTGGTTGGGGCATTGCCACCACCTGTCAGCTCCTTTCCGGGACTTTCGCTTTCCCCCTCCCT
ATTGCCACGGCGGAACTCATCGCCGCCTGCCTTGCCCGCTGCTGGACAGGGGCTCGGCTGTTGGGCACTG
ACAATTCCGTGGTGTTGTCGGGGAAATCATCGTCCTTTCCTTGGCTGCTCGCCTGTGTTGCCACCTGGAT
TCTGCGCGGGACGTCCTTCTGCTACGTCCCTTCGGCCCTCAATCCAGCGGACCTTCCTTCCCGCGGCCTG
CTGCCGGCTCTGCGGCCTCTTCCGCGTCTTCGCCTTCGCCCTCAGACGAGTCGGATCTCCCTTTGGGCCG
CCTCCCCGCGTCGACTTTAAGACCAATGACTTACAAGGCAGCTGTAGATCTTAGCCACTTTTTAAAAGAA
AAGGGGGGACTGGAAGGGCTAATTCACTCCCAACGAAGACAAGATCTGCTTTTTGCTTGTACTGGGTCTC
TCTGGTTAGACCAGATCTGAGCCTGGGAGCTCTCTGGCTAACTAGGGAACCCACTGCTTAAGCCTCAATA
AAGCTTGCCTTGAGTGCTTCAAGTAGTGTGTGCCCGTCTGTTGTGTGACTCTGGTAACTAGAGATCCCTC
AGACCCTTTTAGTCAGTGTGGAAAATCTCTAGCAGTACGTATAGTAGTTCATGTCATCTTATTATTCAGT
ATTTATAACTTGCAAAGAAATGAATATCAGAGAGTGAGAGGAACTTGTTTATTGCAGCTTATAATGGTTA
CAAATAAAGCAATAGCATCACAAATTTCACAAATAAAGCATTTTTTTCACTGCATTCTAGTTGTGGTTTG
TCCAAACTCATCAATGTATCTTATCATGTCTGGCTCTAGCTATCCCGCCCCTAACTCCGCCCATCCCGCC
CCTAACTCCGCCCAGTTCCGCCCATTCTCCGCCCCATGGCTGACTAATTTTTTTTATTTATGCAGAGGCC
GAGGCCGCCTCGGCCTCTGAGCTATTCCAGAAGTAGTGAGGAGGCTTTTTTGGAGGCCTAGGGACGTACC
CAATTCGCCCTATAGTGAGTCGTATTACGCGCGCTCACTGGCCGTCGTTTTACAACGTCGTGACTGGGAA
AACCCTGGCGTTACCCAACTTAATCGCCTTGCAGCACATCCCCCTTTCGCCAGCTGGCGTAATAGCGAAG
AGGCCCGCACCGATCGCCCTTCCCAACAGTTGCGCAGCCTGAATGGCGAATGGG
[124 nt withheld, positions 7055-7178]
C
[91 nt withheld, positions 7180-7270]
A
[49 nt withheld, positions 7272-7320]
CCTTTGACGTTGGAGTCCACGTTCTTT
[37 nt withheld, positions 7348-7384]
ACCCTATCTCGGTCTATTCTTTTGATTTATAAGGGATTTTGCCGATTTCGGCCTATTGGTTAAAAAATGA
GCTGATTTAACAAAAATTTAACGCGAATTTTAACAAAATATTAACGCTTACAATTTAGGTGGCACTTTTC
GGGGAAATGTGCGCGGAACCCCTATTTGTTTATTTTTCTAAATACATTCAAATATGTATCCGCTCATGAG
ACAATAACCCTGATAAATGCTTCAATAATATTGAAAAAGGAAGAGTATGAGTATTCAACATTTCCGTGTC
GCCCTTATTCCCTTTTTTGCGGCATTTTGCCTTCCTGTTTTTGCTCACCCAGAAACGCTGGTGAAAGTAA
AAGATGCTGAAGATCAGTTGGGTGCACGAGTGGGTTACATCGAACTGGATCTCAACAGCGGTAAGATCCT
TGAGAGTTTTCGCCCCGAAGAACGTTTTCCAATGATGAGCACTTTTAAAGTTCTGCTATGTGGCGCGGTA
TTATCCCGTATTGACGCCGGGCAAGAGCAACTCGGTCGCCGCATACACTATTCTCAGAATGACTTGGTTG
AGTACTCACCAGTCACAGAAAAGCATCTTACGGATGGCATGACAGTAAGAGAATTATGCAGTGCTGCCAT
AACCATGAGTGATAACACTGCGGCCAACTTACTTCTGACAACGATCGGAGGACCGAAGGAGCTAACCGCT
TTTTTGCACAACATGGGGGATCATGTAACTCGCCTTGATCGTTGGGAACCGGAGCTGAATGAAGCCATAC
CAAACGACGAGCGTGACACCACGATGCCTGTAGCAATGGCAACAACGTTGCGCAAACTATTAACTGGCGA
ACTACTTACTCTAGCTTCCCGGCAACAATTAATAGACTGGATGGAGGCGGATAAAGTTGCAGGACCACTT
CTGCGCTCGGCCCTTCCGGCTGGCTGGTTTATTGCTGATAAATCTGGAGCCGGTGAGCGTGGGTCTCGCG
GTATCATTGCAGCACTGGGGCCAGATGGTAAGCCCTCCCGTATCGTAGTTATCTACACGACGGGGAGTCA
GGCAACTATGGATGAACGAAATAGACAGATCGCTGAGATAGGTGCCTCACTGATTAAGCATTGGTAACTG
TCAGACCAAGTTTACTCATATATACTTTAGATTGATTTAAAACTTCATTTTTAATTTAAAAGGATCTAGG
TGAAGATCCTTTTTGATAATCTCATGACCAAAATCCCTTAACGTGAGTTTTCGTTCCACTGAGCGTCAGA
CCCCGTAGAAAAGATCAAAGGATCTTCTTGAGATCCTTTTTTTCTGCGCGTAATCTGCTGCTTGCAAACA
AAAAAACCACCGCTACCAGCGGTGGTTTGTTTGCCGGATCAAGAGCTACCAACTCTTTTTCCGAAGGTAA
CTGGCTTCAGCAGAGCGCAGATACCAAATACTGTTCTTCTAGTGTAGCCGTAGTTAGGCCACCACTTCAA
GAACTCTGTAGCACCGCCTACATACCTCGCTCTGCTAATCCTGTTACCAGTGGCTGCTGCCAGTGGCGAT
AAGTCGTGTCTTACCGGGTTGGACTCAAGACGATAGTTACCGGATAAGGCGCAGCGGTCGGGCTGAACGG
GGGGTTCGTGCACACAGCCCAGCTTGGAGCGAACGACCTACACCGAACTGAGATACCTACAGCGTGAGCT
ATGAGAAAGCGCCACGCTTCCCGAAGGGAGAAAGGCGGACAGGTATCCGGTAAGCGGCAGGGTCGGAACA
GGAGAGCGCACGAGGGAGCTTCCAGGGGGAAACGCCTGGTATCTTTATAGTCCTGTCGGGTTTCGCCACC
TCTGACTTGAGCGTCGATTTTTGTGATGCTCGTCAGGGGGGCGGAGCCTATGGAAAAACGCCAGCAACGC
GGCCTTTTTACGGTTCCTGGCCTTTTGCTGGCCTTTTGCTCACATGTTCTTTCCTGCGTTATCCCCTGAT
TCTGTGGATAACCGTATTACCGCCTTTGAGTGAGCTGATACCGCTCGCCGCAGCCGAACGACCGAGCGCA
GCGAGTCAGTGAGCGAGGAAGCGGAAGAGCGCCCAATACGCAAACCGCCTCTCCCCGCGCGTTGGCCGAT
TCATTAATGCAGCTGGCACGACAGGTTTCCCGACTGGAAAGCGGGCAGTGAGCGCAACGCAATTAATGTG
AGTTAGCTCACTCATTAGGCACCCCAGGCTTTACACTTTATGCTTCCGGCTCGTATGTTGTGTGGAATTG
TGAGCGGATAACAATTTCACACAGGAAACAGCTATGACCATGATTACGCCAAGCGCGCAATTAACCCTCA
CTAAAGGGAACAAAAGCTGGAGCTGCAAGC
