>Addgene plasmid #141664 | TFORF0694 | depositor partial sequence | sequence record 277129 | Insert
ACCGCCACCATGGTCAGCGTGAACGCGCCCCTCGGGGCTCCAGTGGAGAGTTCTTACGACACGTCCCCAT
CAGAAGGCACCAACCTCAACGCGCCCAACAGCCTGGGTGTCAGCGCCCTGTGTGCCATCTGCGGGGACCG
GGCCACGGGCAAACACTACGGTGCCTCGAGCTGTGACGGCTGCAAGGGCTTCTTCCGGAGGAGCGTGCGG
AAGAACCACATGTACTCCTGCAGATTTAGCCGGCAGTGCGTGGTGGACAAAGACAAGAGGAACCAGTGCC
GCTACTGCAGGCTCAAGAAATGCTTCCGGGCTGGCATGAAGAAGGAAGCCGTCCAGAATGAGCGGGACCG
GATCAGCACTCGAAGGTCAAGCTATGAGGACAGCAGCCTGCCCTCCATCAATGCGCTCCTGCAGGCGGAG
GTCCTGTCCCGACAGATCACCTCCCCCGTCTCCGGGATCAACGGCGACATTCGGGCGAAGAAGATTGCCA
GCATCGCAGATGTGTGTGAGTCCATGAAGGAGCAGCTGCTGGTTCTCGTTGAGTGGGCCAAGTACATCCC
AGCTTTCTGCGAGCTCCCCCTGGACGACCAGGTGGCCCTGCTCAGAGCCCATGCTGGCGAGCACCTGCTG
CTCGGAGCCACCAAGAGATCCATGGTGTTCAAGGACGTGCTGCTCCTAGGCAATGACTACATTGTCCCTC
GGCACTGCCCGGAGCTGGCGGAGATGAGCCGGGTGTCCATACGCATCCTTGACGAGCTGGTGCTGCCCTT
CCAGGAGCTGCAGATCGATGACAATGAGTATGCCTACCTCAAAGCCATCATCTTCTTTGACCCAGATGCC
AAGGGGCTGAGCGATCCAGGGAAGATCAAGCGGCTGCGTTCCCAGGTGCAGGTGAGCTTGGAGGACTACA
TCAACGACCGCCAGTATGACTCGCGTGGCCGCTTTGGAGAGCTGCTGCTGCTGCTGCCCACCTTGCAGAG
CATCACCTGGCAGATGATCGAGCAGATCCAGTTCATCAAGCTCTTCGGCATGGCCAAGATTGACAACCTG
TTGCAGGAGATGCTGCTGGGAGGGTCCCCCAGCGATGCACCCCATGCCCACCACCCCCTGCACCCTCACC
TGATGCAGGAACATATGGGAACCAACGTCATCGTTGCCAACACAATGCCCACTCACCTCAGCAACGGACA
GATGTGTGAGTGGCCCCGACCCAGGGGACAGGCAGCCACCCCTGAGACCCCACAGCCCTCACCGCCAGGT
GGCTCAGGGTCTGAGCCCTATAAGCTCCTGCCGGGAGCCGTCGCCACAATCGTCAAGCCCCTCTCTGCCA
TCCCCCAGCCGACCATCACCAAGCAGGAAGTTATCTAGTAATGAACTAGTCCGTAACTTGAAAGTATTTC
GATTTCTTGGCTTTATATATCTTGTGGAAAGGACGAACATCCATCTGTCAATTAGGAGCT
