>Addgene plasmid #141664 | TFORF0694 | depositor partial sequence | sequence record 277130 | Barcode
ACATCCATCTGTCAATTAGGAGCT
